Addgene plasmid #197250: pSF11-wmiRFP670-2-T2A-HO1
Purpose: Expresses the protein of wmiRFP670-2-T2A-HO1 in neurons of C. elegans
Depositing lab: Kiryl Piatkevich. Depositing organization: Westlake University. Publication: Quantitative assessment of near-infrared fluorescent proteins. Zhang H, Papadaki S, Sun X, Wang X, Drobizhev M, Yao L, Rehbock M, Koster RW, Wu L, Namikawa K, Piatkevich KD. Nat Methods. 2023 Sep 4. doi: 10.1038/s41592-023-01975-z. PubMed 37666982.
Backbone
  Vector backbone: pSF11
  Vector type: Worm Expression
Growth in bacteria
  Bacterial resistance: Ampicillin, 100 μg/mL
  Growth temperature: 37°C
  Growth strain: NEB Stable
  Copy number: High Copy
Gene/Insert
  Gene/Insert name: wmiRFP670-2-T2A-HO1
  Species: C. elegans (nematode)
  Cloning method: Gibson Cloning
Terms and licenses: Academic/Nonprofit Terms; Industry Terms: Not Available to Industry
Depositor comments: Please visit https://www.researchsquare.com/article/rs-797586/v1 for preprint.
How to cite: pSF11-wmiRFP670-2-T2A-HO1 was a gift from Kiryl Piatkevich (Addgene plasmid # 197250 ; http://n2t.net/addgene:197250 ; RRID:Addgene_197250)
