[The description below was written by a language model from this plasmid's Addgene catalogue record and pLannotate feature annotations shown in this document.]
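Description:
pSF11-wmiRFP670-2-T2A-HO1 is a worm expression plasmid built on the pSF11 backbone and intended to express a near-infrared fluorescent reporter in neurons of C. elegans. In bacteria it is maintained as a high-copy plasmid through a ColE1/pUC-type origin and selected with ampicillin via the β-lactamase gene and its promoter. The backbone also carries pUC-style remnants (CAP binding site, lac promoter and operator, and short lacI, rop and bom fragments) that play no evident role in the worm payload.

The insert, assembled by Gibson cloning, is a single open reading frame encoding miRFP670-2 followed by a T2A peptide and heme oxygenase 1. The "w" prefix and the C. elegans species entry suggest a worm-adapted coding sequence, although the record does not say so explicitly. miRFP670-2 is a constitutively fluorescent near-infrared protein derived from a Rhodopseudomonas palustris bacteriophytochrome, and it fluoresces only when bound to biliverdin. HO1, annotated as matching human HMOX1, cleaves heme to produce biliverdin. The T2A sequence causes ribosomal skipping, so the two proteins are made separately from one transcript, and the cells expressing the reporter also produce its chromophore.

The feature table does not identify the neuronal promoter. A roughly 2.8 kb stretch upstream of the reporter is largely unannotated, containing only very short hits to a CeU6 promoter, CEN4 and a cloning site that are probably spurious, and it presumably holds the driving promoter. A short aex-5 match lies downstream of HO1, and no 3′ UTR is annotated. The plasmid comes from a study quantitatively comparing near-infrared fluorescent proteins, where it would serve for imaging and assessing miRFP670-2 in worm neurons.
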