Features (pLannotate 1.2.2; 15 found; start..end, strand, type, name):
    338..354     +  promoter       CeU6 promoter (fragment): promoter for the C. elegans R07E5.16 U6 snRNA gene (Dickinson et al., 2013)
   2326..2342    +  misc_feature   CEN4 (fragment): S. cerevisiae CEN4 centromere
   2724..2741    -  misc_feature   MCS (fragment): pUC18/19 multiple cloning site
   2837..3871    +  CDS            miRFP670-2: miRFP670-2 is a basic (constitutively fluorescent) near ir fluorescent protein published in 2020, derived from Rhodopseudomonas palustris CGA009. It has low acid sensitivity. It requires the cofactor biliverdin for fluorescence.
   3947..4963    +  CDS            HMOX1: HMOX1_HUMAN - Also known as HO, HO1. Experimental evidence at protein level: Swiss-Prot protein existence level 1. Heme oxygenase cleaves the heme ring at the alpha methene bridge to form biliverdin. Biliverdin is subsequently converted to bilirubin by biliverdin reductase. Under physiological conditions, the activity of heme oxygenase is highest in the spleen, where senescent erythrocytes are sequestrated and destroyed. Exhibits cytoprotective effects since excess of free heme sensitizes cells to undergo apoptosis. From Homo sapiens (Human).
   5477..5629    +  CDS            aex-5 (fragment): AEX5_CAEEL - Also known as kpc-3 From Caenorhabditis elegans.
   5756..5791    +  CDS            rop (fragment): Rop protein, which maintains plasmids at low copy number; rop
   5893..5992    +  misc_feature   bom (fragment): basis of mobility region from pBR322
   6094..6198    +  promoter       AmpR promoter: bla
   6199..7059    +  CDS            AmpR: β-lactamase; bla; confers resistance to ampicillin, carbenicillin, and related antibiotics
   7230..7818    +  rep_origin     ori: high-copy-number ColE1/pMB1/pBR322/pUC origin of replication
   8001..8093    +  CDS            lacI (fragment): lac repressor; lacI; The lac repressor binds to the lac operator to inhibit transcription in E. coli. This inhibition can be relieved by adding lactose or isopropyl-β-D-thiogalactopyranoside (IPTG).
   8106..8127    +  protein_bind   CAP binding site: CAP binding activates transcription in the presence of cAMP. E. coli catabolite activator protein
   8142..8172    +  promoter       lac promoter: promoter for the E. coli lac operon
   8180..8196    +  protein_bind   lac operator: The lac repressor binds to the lac operator to inhibit transcription in E. coli. This inhibition can be relieved by adding lactose or isopropyl-β-D-thiogalactopyranoside (IPTG). lac repressor encoded by lacI
>Addgene plasmid #197250 | pSF11-wmiRFP670-2-T2A-HO1 | addgene full sequence | sequence record 410654 | Addgene NGS Result
ATGACCATGATTACGCCAAGCTTGCATGCGCGGCCGCACTGACTGGGCCGGCCGGATCCATAGGTATGCC
TGTCATTCTCTATTTTTAAACGTTCCTGCAGCAGTAGCACAACAGAGCCAGCAGTTTTCCTCTTCTTCTC
CATCTTCTTCTGCTTCTTCCTCTCTTCCCAAAAAAAAAAAAAAAAAAAAAAGTGAGGGGGCTCCCTGCCC
CCCCCCCCCTCCCCCCCCCCTCTTCTCCTTGAAGCTCATCCAGACGTCGCTGTCCTCCTCCTCCTCGTCC
CCGGGGCGCTGTGTGTGTGTGTGTGTGCTCCGTGAGCATGTAGCAGCTTCAGCCCATTTAAAGGCGCACA
CTCTCTGCATCTCTGCGTGTCTCGACACTCGTTTTTTCTCTTCTTTTCTGCTGCACACACACACACACAC
ACACACACGCTCATGCCAGAGCACTTCTTGCTCCGGGGGGCTCCGCGCGGAGCCCGAGAGGACCTCCTCC
TCCTTTTTCTTCTTCGCTTTTTAGTTCTTCTTGCCTCGGTCTCGCCCCTTGTTTTGCTCTCCATGTAGTA
TATACATCTGGGTGTGTGTGTGTGTGTGCACCTTTGGAGCATTTTTTGAACCTTTCCAGAACTTTGGAGC
AACATTTTCAGCTTGTTCAGTGCACTTTTTAGGCTGAAAATCCTATTTTTAGGTTTTCGAAAGTTTTTTT
GGAGCATTTTTCGTGCAATTTAGGTGCAAAATTAAAAAAAAGGGTTTTGTAGTGAATTAAAATTTTTTTG
AAACTTTCGCCTTTTTAAAAAAATGTTTCTAATATCTTTAAAAATTGGAATATTTTGGAAAACAATTTGT
TTTCAATTGGCAATTTATTAATTCTGAGCTTCTGAGCGTAAATTTTTTTTTATTTTGGAGCAATTCTGAG
ATGTCTTAGTGCATTTTTCGGGCATACATAAAAAAAAATTTATCTTAATAATAAAAACCTTAAATTTAGG
CTTCACCGTCTGGAAATTCAATTTTTTCAGCTGAAAAACTTTCAAAAAAAAAAAAATTAAATTTTCACAT
TTATTTTCTCTGGAATTTTGGAGCAATTTCAAAGCTGTCTTAGTGCATTTTTAGTACACAAATATTTTTT
CATTTTTCTTAAATTTTAATAATCTAAGCTTAAATAAAGGCTTCACCGTCTGAAAATGCAACTTTTTTCA
GATGAAATATTAAAAAAAAAACCTCTTTTATTAATTTTGTGCTCCAAACTTTCCCACGGTACGCAAATCA
TGTAATATGTACTTTTAAACATTATTTTTCCAATCAAAAATATCCAACAGCTTTTCCTTACAATTTGAAA
ATTTTTATTAAAATTTCAAAAAAATTTTTTTTTTTTTTAATTTCGAATTTTTTTAAACTTGTTGTAACTT
TTTTCCCTGTCGGCGCCAATTAACAAAATACGTAGAATTTTGCGCTTATTGTTTTGTTAGTTAACAAATT
TTTGACAACTTTCTTATCAGCTGAGATTTAGGTGTTTCAGTTCGCAATCTGCGTCTCTCCTTGCTCTCCT
CTATTTTAAAACCCCCATAACTTTGTTCTTGTGAGAGTTATCAAAAAATTGTCAACTAACAAAATATAGA
GCACAAAAATATGCACATTTTGTATGTTGACAATTTTTTGATACCTTTTTTAGTTTTCGAGATATCTTAG
TTTTAGTTTAGCTGTACCTTTTTCTGGCAAAAAACTTCCAAATTTCGGCAATTTTTCGGCAAATTTCCCG
GCAAATTTCGCCAAGTACATCGGGCTCTCAGACAAGTGGTCTGTGAGTGGAAGTCGATAAAAGTAGTTTA
CGTGCTCTCCGTCCCCCCGCTTCTTCTCCGTCTCTGCTTCTATTTCTCCATTGACTAGTCCCACTACTTT
TTACGGGGCGGAGGGCTCTCTTGCACTCCAGCTTCTTCTCTTTTTGTGCTCTTTTTTGCCCGTATGTGGG
TGCTCATTTATTTTTCTTTGGTTTTAAAATAAATTCGGTTTATTAGGCTACTCGTAAAAATGAAGAAAAA
ACTTCAAATTCAAACGACATTAAAAAAAAATTTAATAAAAATTTTTTGAATTGCTCAAAAGCCCCACCTA
TATATATATATAGCTCCGCCTACTTCTCGCACAGACCCCGCCCACTTTTTGACTCCGCCCCCTTATTGGC
AAAAGTTCTTGAAAAAAATAAAAATAAAAATTCAAATTGAAACAATTTTTTTTTAATGAAGTAGTTTTTT
TCTAAATTGATGAAAATTTCTAAACAGTTTACAAGCACCGCCCACTTTTTGACTCCGCCCCTTTGTTGGA
AAAATTCTTGTAAAAAAAAATAAAAAATAAAAGCTTCTCTTTCAAACGATTTTTAGTTGGTCTTTGTATG
AAAAGTTTTTTTCCTAAAATAGAAATGTCTGAATAATTTGCAAGCTCCGCCCTTTTCTTACCCAGACTCC
GCCCCTTTATTGACTAATTTTTTTTTGTCCATTTACCTGAAGTTCAAAAAAAAAATTTACAGTTTCATAG
AGTAATAATTTTTCAAAAATCTCTTTTTCCAATGTTTAATGTGTCATTATAAACCCGCCCAGTTTTAAGC
TCCGCCCATTTAGGCCCCGCCCATTTATGACCCAAATATTTTTTTCTCTATTCACCCGTGGATTTCCCTC
CAACAAGTTACCCCAAAAATAAAAATAAAAATTCCTGCAGGCGCCCACCGGGATCCGGCGCGCCTCTAGA
GGATCCCCGGGATTGGCCAAAGGACCCAAAGGTATGTTTCGAATGATACTAACATAACATAGAACATTTT
CAGGAGGACCCTTGGCTAGCGTCGACGGTACCAAAAATGGCCCGTAAGGTCGACCTTACCTCCTGCGACC
GCGAGCCAATCCACATCCCAGGATCCATCCAGCCATGCGGATGCCTTCTTGCCTGCGACGCCCAAGCCGT
CCGCATCACCCGCATCACCGAGAACGCCGGAGCCTTCTTCGGACGCGAGACCCCACGTGTCGGAGAGCTT
CTTGCCGACTACTTCGGAGAGACCGAGGCCCACGCCCTTCGTAACGCCCTTGCCCAATCCTCCGACCCAA
AGCGTCCAGCCCTTATCTTCGGATGGCGCGACGGACTTACCGGACGCACCTTCGACATCTCCCTTCACCG
TCACGACGGAACCTCCATCATCGAGTTCGAGCCAGCCGCCGCCGAGCAAGCCGACAACCCACTTCGCCTT
ACCCGCCAAATCATCGCCCGCACCAAGGTAAGTTTAAACATATATATACTAACTAACCCTGATTATTTAA
ATTTTCAGGAGCTTAAGTCCCTTGAGGAGATGGCCGCCCGTGTCCCACGTTACCTTCAAGCCATGCTTGG
ATACCACCGTGTCATGCTTTACCGTTTCGCCGACGACGGATCCGGAATGGTCATCGGAGAGGCCAAGCGT
TCCGACCTTGAGTCCTTCCTTGGACAACACTTCCCAGCCTCCCTTGTCCCACAACAAGCCCGTCTTCTTT
ACCTTAAGGTAAGTTTAAACAGTTCGGTACTAACTAACCATACATATTTAAATTTTCAGAACGCCATCCG
TGTCGTCTCCGACTCCCGTGGAATCTCCTCCCGTATCGTCCCAGAGCACGACGCCTCCGGAGCCGCCCTT
GACCTTTCCTTCGCCCACCTTCGTTCCATCTCCCCATGCCACCTTGAGTTCCTTCGCAACATGGGAGTCT
CCGCCTCCATGTCCCTTTCCATCATCATCGACGGAACCCTTTGGGGACTTATCATCTGCCACCACTACGA
GCCACGTGCCGTCCCAATGGCCCAACGTGTCGCCGCCAAGCGTTTCGCCGAGCGTCTTTCCACCCACTTC
ACCGCCGCCCACCACCAACGTGGATACGACATCGGATCCGGAGAGGGACGCGGATCCCTTCTTACCTGCG
GAGATGTTGAGGAAAACCCAGGACCAATGGAGCGCCCACAACCAGATTCTATGCCACAAGACCTTTCCGA
GGCCCTTAAGGAGGCTACCAAGGAGGTTCACACCCAAGCTGAGAACGCTGAGTTCATGCGCAACTTCCAA
AAGGGACAAGTTACCCGTGATGGATTCAAGCTTGTCATGGCTTCCCTCTACCACATCTACGTCGCTCTTG
AGGAGGAGATCGAGCGCAACAAGGTAAGTTTAAACATATATATACTAACTAACCCTGATTATTTAAATTT
TCAGGAGTCTCCAGTTTTCGCTCCAGTTTACTTCCCAGAAGAGCTCCACCGTAAGGCTGCCCTTGAGCAA
GACCTTGCCTTCTGGTATGGACCACGCTGGCAAGAAGTTATCCCATACACTCCAGCTATGCAACGCTACG
TTAAGCGTCTTCACGAGGTCGGACGTACCGAGCCAGAGCTTCTTGTCGCTCACGCTTACACCCGTTACCT
TGGAGACCTTTCCGGAGGACAAGTCCTTAAGGTAAGTTTAAACAGTTCGGTACTAACTAACCATACATAT
TTAAATTTTCAGAAGATCGCTCAAAAGGCTCTTGACCTTCCATCTTCCGGAGAGGGACTTGCCTTCTTCA
CTTTCCCAAACATCGCTTCTGCCACTAAGTTCAAGCAACTTTACCGCTCTCGTATGAACTCTCTTGAGAT
GACCCCAGCTGTCCGCCAACGTGTCATCGAGGAGGCTAAGGTAAGTTTAAACATGATTTTACTAACTAAC
TAATCTGATTTAAATTTTCAGACCGCTTTCCTTCTTAACATCCAACTTTTCGAAGAGCTTCAAGAGCTTC
TTACCCACGACACCAAGGACCAATCTCCATCCCGTGCCCCAGGACTTCGTCAACGTGCCTCCAACAAGGT
CCAAGATTCCGCTCCAGTTGAGACTCCACGTGGAAAGCCACCACTTAACACCCGTTCCCAAGCCCCACTT
CTTCGTTGGGTCCTTACCCTCTCCTTCCTTGTCGCCACCGTCGCTGTCGGACTTTACGCCATGTAAGAGC
TCCGCATCGGCCGCTGTCATCAGATCGCCATCTCGCGCCCGTGCCTCTGACTTCTAAGTCCAATTACTCT
TCAACATCCCTACATGCTCTTTCTCCCTGTGCTCCCACCCCCTATTTTTGTTATTATCAAAAAACTTCTC
TTAATTTCTTTGTTTTTTAGCTTCTTTTAAGTCACCTCTAACAATGAAATTGTGTAGATTCAAAAATAGA
ATTAATTCGTAATAAAAAGTCGAAAAAAATTGTGCTCCCTCCCCCCATTAATAATAATTCTATCCCAAAA
TCTACACAATGTTCTGTGTACACTTCTTATGTTTTTTACTTCTGATAAATTTTTTTGAAACATCATAGAA
AAAACCGCACACAAAATACCTTATCATATGTTACGTTTCAGTTTATGACCGCAATTTTTATTTCTTCGCA
CGTCTGGGCCTCTCATGACGTCAAATCATGCTCATCGTGAAAAAGTTTTGGAGTATTTTTGGAATTTTTC
AATCAAGTGAAAGTTTATGAAATTAATTTTCCTGCTTTTGCTTTTTGGGGTTTCCCCTATTGTTTGTCAA
GATTTCGAGGACGGCGTTTTTCTTGCTAAAATCACAAGTATTGATGAGCACGATGCAAGAAAGATCGGAA
GAAGGTTTGGGTTTGAGGCTCAGTGGAAGGTGAGTAGAAGTTGATAATTTGAAAGTGGAGTAGTGTCTAT
GGGGTTTTTGCCTTAAATGACAGAATACATTCCCAATATACCAAACATAACTGTTTCTACTAGTCGGCCG
TACGGGCCCTTTCGTCTCGCGCGTTTCGGTGATGACGGTGAAAACCTCTGACACATGCAGCTCCCGGAGA
CGGTCACAGCTTGTCTGTAAGCGGATGCCGGGAGCAGACAAGCCCGTCAGGGCGCGTCAGCGGGTGTTGG
CGGGTGTCGGGGCTGGCTTAACTATGCGGCATCAGAGCAGATTGTACTGAGAGTGCACCATATGCGGTGT
GAAATACCGCACAGATGCGTAAGGAGAAAATACCGCATCAGGCGGCCTTAATTAAGGGCCTCGTGATACG
CCTATTTTTATAGGTTAATGTCATGATAATAATGGTTTCTTAGACGTCAGGTGGCACTTTTCGGGGAAAT
GTGCGCGGAACCCCTATTTGTTTATTTTTCTAAATACATTCAAATATGTATCCGCTCATGAGACAATAAC
CCTGATAAATGCTTCAATAATATTGAAAAAGGAAGAGTATGAGTATTCAACATTTCCGTGTCGCCCTTAT
TCCCTTTTTTGCGGCATTTTGCCTTCCTGTTTTTGCTCACCCAGAAACGCTGGTGAAAGTAAAAGATGCT
GAAGATCAGTTGGGTGCACGAGTGGGTTACATCGAACTGGATCTCAACAGCGGTAAGATCCTTGAGAGTT
TTCGCCCCGAAGAACGTTTTCCAATGATGAGCACTTTTAAAGTTCTGCTATGTGGCGCGGTATTATCCCG
TATTGACGCCGGGCAAGAGCAACTCGGTCGCCGCATACACTATTCTCAGAATGACTTGGTTGAGTACTCA
CCAGTCACAGAAAAGCATCTTACGGATGGCATGACAGTAAGAGAATTATGCAGTGCTGCCATAACCATGA
GTGATAACACTGCGGCCAACTTACTTCTGACAACGATCGGAGGACCGAAGGAGCTAACCGCTTTTTTGCA
CAACATGGGGGATCATGTAACTCGCCTTGATCGTTGGGAACCGGAGCTGAATGAAGCCATACCAAACGAC
GAGCGTGACACCACGATGCCTGTAGCAATGGCAACAACGTTGCGCAAACTATTAACTGGCGAACTACTTA
CTCTAGCTTCCCGGCAACAATTAATAGACTGGATGGAGGCGGATAAAGTTGCAGGACCACTTCTGCGCTC
GGCCCTTCCGGCTGGCTGGTTTATTGCTGATAAATCTGGAGCCGGTGAGCGTGGGTCTCGCGGTATCATT
GCAGCACTGGGGCCAGATGGTAAGCCCTCCCGTATCGTAGTTATCTACACGACGGGGAGTCAGGCAACTA
TGGATGAACGAAATAGACAGATCGCTGAGATAGGTGCCTCACTGATTAAGCATTGGTAACTGTCAGACCA
AGTTTACTCATATATACTTTAGATTGATTTAAAACTTCATTTTTAATTTAAAAGGATCTAGGTGAAGATC
CTTTTTGATAATCTCATGACCAAAATCCCTTAACGTGAGTTTTCGTTCCACTGAGCGTCAGACCCCGTAG
AAAAGATCAAAGGATCTTCTTGAGATCCTTTTTTTCTGCGCGTAATCTGCTGCTTGCAAACAAAAAAACC
ACCGCTACCAGCGGTGGTTTGTTTGCCGGATCAAGAGCTACCAACTCTTTTTCCGAAGGTAACTGGCTTC
AGCAGAGCGCAGATACCAAATACTGTTCTTCTAGTGTAGCCGTAGTTAGGCCACCACTTCAAGAACTCTG
TAGCACCGCCTACATACCTCGCTCTGCTAATCCTGTTACCAGTGGCTGCTGCCAGTGGCGATAAGTCGTG
TCTTACCGGGTTGGACTCAAGACGATAGTTACCGGATAAGGCGCAGCGGTCGGGCTGAACGGGGGGTTCG
TGCACACAGCCCAGCTTGGAGCGAACGACCTACACCGAACTGAGATACCTACAGCGTGAGCTATGAGAAA
GCGCCACGCTTCCCGAAGGGAGAAAGGCGGACAGGTATCCGGTAAGCGGCAGGGTCGGAACAGGAGAGCG
CACGAGGGAGCTTCCAGGGGGAAACGCCTGGTATCTTTATAGTCCTGTCGGGTTTCGCCACCTCTGACTT
GAGCGTCGATTTTTGTGATGCTCGTCAGGGGGGCGGAGCCTATGGAAAAACGCCAGCAACGCGGCCTTTT
TACGGTTCCTGGCCTTTTGCTGGCCTTTTGCTCACATGTTCTTTCCTGCGTTATCCCCTGATTCTGTGGA
TAACCGTATTACCGCCTTTGAGTGAGCTGATACCGCTCGCCGCAGCCGAACGACCGAGCGCAGCGAGTCA
GTGAGCGAGGAAGCGGAAGAGCGCCCAATACGCAAACCGCCTCTCCCCGCGCGTTGGCCGATTCATTAAT
GCAGCTGGCACGACAGGTTTCCCGACTGGAAAGCGGGCAGTGAGCGCAACGCAATTAATGTGAGTTAGCT
CACTCATTAGGCACCCCAGGCTTTACACTTTATGCTTCCGGCTCGTATGTTGTGTGGAATTGTGAGCGGA
TAACAATTTCACACAGGAAACAGCT
